Addgene plasmid #13110: pc3XB-ZF11
Depositing lab: Keith Joung. Depositing organization: Massachusetts General Hospital. Publication: Standardized reagents and protocols for engineering zinc finger nucleases by modular assembly. Wright DA, Thibodeau-Beganny S, Sander JD, Winfrey RJ, Hirsh AS, Eichtinger M, Fu F, Porteus MH, Dobbs D, Voytas DF, Joung JK. Nat Protoc. 2006;1(3):1637-52. doi: 10.1038/nprot.2006.259 PubMed 17406455.
Backbone
  Vector backbone: pc3XB
  Backbone manufacturer: Modified Invitrogen pcDNA3
  Backbone size w/o insert (bp): 5400
  Vector type: Mammalian Expression
  Selectable markers: Neomycin (select with G418)
Growth in bacteria
  Bacterial resistance: Ampicillin, 100 μg/mL
  Growth temperature: 37°C
  Growth strain: XL1 Blue
  Copy number: High Copy
Gene/Insert
  Gene/Insert name: ZF11
  Insert size (bp): 90
  Cloning method: Restriction Enzyme; 5′ cloning site XbaI (not destroyed); 3′ cloning site BamHI (not destroyed)
  Sequencing primers: 5′ T7
Terms and licenses: Academic/Nonprofit Terms; Industry Terms: Not Available to Industry
Depositor comments: Part of the Zinc Finger Consortium Modular Assembly Kit v1.0. Finger protein sequence: PGEKPHICHIQGCGKVYGRSDHLARHLRWH. Target DNA sequence: GGG. This zinc finger is derived from the Sangamo module set.
How to cite: pc3XB-ZF11 was a gift from Keith Joung (Addgene plasmid # 13110 ; http://n2t.net/addgene:13110 ; RRID:Addgene_13110)
