[The description below was written by a language model from this plasmid's Addgene catalogue record and pLannotate feature annotations shown in this document.]
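Description:
pc3XB-ZF11 is a mammalian expression-type plasmid built on pc3XB, a modified version of Invitrogen's pcDNA3, and it serves as an archive and source clone for a single engineered zinc finger module. It belongs to the Zinc Finger Consortium Modular Assembly Kit v1.0. The roughly 90 bp ZF11 insert encodes one C2H2 zinc finger, derived from the Sangamo module set, that is designed to recognise the DNA triplet GGG. It sits between XbaI and BamHI sites, both of which are preserved. The kit's modular assembly approach joins individual finger units into multi-finger arrays for building zinc finger nucleases. The automated annotation labels the insert as a KLF13 fragment. This most likely reflects sequence similarity among zinc finger proteins rather than the insert's actual origin.

The finger coding segment lies downstream of the CMV immediate early enhancer and promoter and a T7 promoter, which is also the recorded sequencing primer site, and is followed by the bovine growth hormone polyadenylation signal. A separate cassette places the neomycin phosphotransferase gene under the SV40 early promoter with an SV40 poly(A) signal, allowing G418 selection in mammalian cells. In E. coli the plasmid is maintained at high copy through a ColE1/pUC-type origin and selected with ampicillin via the β-lactamase gene. An f1 origin is also present and can support single-stranded DNA production. Other short annotated hits (an HIV-1 LTR fragment, ble and lacI fragments, lac promoter/operator elements, a bom fragment) appear to be backbone remnants with no stated role. The sequence record of 5,472 nt is consistent with the listed backbone and insert sizes.
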