Features (pLannotate 1.2.2; 20 found; start..end, strand, type, name):
     28..80      -  misc_feature   bom (fragment): basis of mobility region from pBR322
    235..614     +  enhancer       CMV enhancer: human cytomegalovirus immediate early enhancer
    615..818     +  promoter       CMV promoter: human cytomegalovirus (CMV) immediate early promoter
    814..847     +  LTR            5' LTR (truncated) (fragment): truncated 5' long terminal repeat (LTR) from HIV-1
    863..881     +  promoter       T7 promoter: promoter for bacteriophage T7 RNA polymerase
    927..1016    +  CDS            KLF13 (fragment): KLF13_HUMAN - Also known as BTEB3, NSLP1. Experimental evidence at protein level: Swiss-Prot protein existence level 1. Represses transcription by binding to the BTE site, a GC-rich DNA element, in competition with the activator SP1. It also represses transcription by interacting with the corepressor Sin3A and HDAC1. Activates RANTES expression in T-cells. From Homo sapiens (Human).
   1068..1292    +  polyA_signal   bGH poly(A) signal: bovine growth hormone polyadenylation signal
   1296..1317    +  promoter       SV40 promoter (fragment): SV40 enhancer and early promoter
   1338..1766    +  rep_origin     f1 ori (sequence partly withheld): f1 bacteriophage origin of replication; arrow indicates direction of (+) strand synthesis
   1780..2109    +  promoter       SV40 promoter: SV40 enhancer and early promoter
   2180..2971    +  CDS            neo: KKA2_KLEPN - Also known as kan, nptII. Experimental evidence at protein level: Swiss-Prot protein existence level 1. Resistance to kanamycin, neomycin, paromomycin, ribostamycin, butirosin and gentamicin B. From Klebsiella pneumoniae.
   2995..3153    +  CDS            ble (fragment): BLE_KLEPN - Experimental evidence at protein level: Swiss-Prot protein existence level 1. Binding protein with a strong affinity to the bleomycin family of antibiotics. Binds to CL990; an antimitotic-antibiotic compound. From Klebsiella pneumoniae.
   3148..3269    +  polyA_signal   SV40 poly(A) signal: SV40 polyadenylation signal
   3342..3358    -  protein_bind   lac operator: The lac repressor binds to the lac operator to inhibit transcription in E. coli. This inhibition can be relieved by adding lactose or isopropyl-β-D-thiogalactopyranoside (IPTG). lac repressor encoded by lacI
   3366..3396    -  promoter       lac promoter: promoter for the E. coli lac operon
   3411..3432    -  protein_bind   CAP binding site: CAP binding activates transcription in the presence of cAMP. E. coli catabolite activator protein
   3445..3537    -  CDS            lacI (fragment): lac repressor; lacI; The lac repressor binds to the lac operator to inhibit transcription in E. coli. This inhibition can be relieved by adding lactose or isopropyl-β-D-thiogalactopyranoside (IPTG).
   3720..4305    -  rep_origin     ori: high-copy-number ColE1/pMB1/pBR322/pUC origin of replication
   4476..5336    -  CDS            AmpR: β-lactamase; bla; confers resistance to ampicillin, carbenicillin, and related antibiotics
   5337..5441    -  promoter       AmpR promoter: bla
>Addgene plasmid #13110 | pc3XB-ZF11 | depositor full sequence | sequence record 7459 | Author sequence
GACGGATCGGGAGATCTCCCGATCCCCTATGGTGCACTCTCAGTACAATCTGCTCTGATGCCGCATAGTT
AAGCCAGTATCTGCTCCCTGCTTGTGTGTTGGAGGTCGCTGAGTAGTGCGCGAGCAAAATTTAAGCTACA
ACAAGGCAAGGCTTGACCGACAATTGCATGAAGAATCTGCTTAGGGTTAGGCGTTTTGCGCTGCTTCGCG
ATGTACGGGCCAGATATACGCGTTGACATTGATTATTGACTAGTTATTAATAGTAATCAATTACGGGGTC
ATTAGTTCATAGCCCATATATGGAGTTCCGCGTTACATAACTTACGGTAAATGGCCCGCCTGGCTGACCG
CCCAACGACCCCCGCCCATTGACGTCAATAATGACGTATGTTCCCATAGTAACGCCAATAGGGACTTTCC
ATTGACGTCAATGGGTGGAGTATTTACGGTAAACTGCCCACTTGGCAGTACATCAAGTGTATCATATGCC
AAGTACGCCCCCTATTGACGTCAATGACGGTAAATGGCCCGCCTGGCATTATGCCCAGTACATGACCTTA
TGGGACTTTCCTACTTGGCAGTACATCTACGTATTAGTCATCGCTATTACCATGGTGATGCGGTTTTGGC
AGTACATCAATGGGCGTGGATAGCGGTTTGACTCACGGGGATTTCCAAGTCTCCACCCCATTGACGTCAA
TGGGAGTTTGTTTTGGCACCAAAATCAACGGGACTTTCCAAAATGTCGTAACAACTCCGCCCCATTGACG
CAAATGGGCGGTAGGCGTGTACGGTGGGAGGTCTATATAAGCAGAGCTCTCTGGCTAACTAGAGAACCCA
CTGCTTACTGGCTTATCGAAATTAATACGACTCACTATAGGGAGACCCAAGCTGGCTAGCGTTTAAACGG
GCCCTCTAGACCCGGGGAGAAGCCGCATATTTGCCACATCCAAGGCTGTGGGAAGGTGTACGGCCGTAGC
GATCACCTGGCACGTCACTTGCGCTGGCATACCGGTGGATCCTCTGCACAGTAGTAAGCTTAAGTTTAAA
CCGCTGATCAGCCTCGACTGTGCCTTCTAGTTGCCAGCCATCTGTTGTTTGCCCCTCCCCCGTGCCTTCC
TTGACCCTGGAAGGTGCCACTCCCACTGTCCTTTCCTAATAAAATGAGGAAATTGCATCGCATTGTCTGA
GTAGGTGTCATTCTATTCTGGGGGGTGGGGTGGGGCAGGACAGCAAGGGGGAGGATTGGGAAGACAATAG
CAGGCATGCTGGGGATGCGGTGGGCTCTATGGCTTCTGAGGCGGAAAGAACCAGCTGGGGCTCTAGGGGG
TATCCCC
[124 nt withheld, positions 1338-1461]
C
[91 nt withheld, positions 1463-1553]
A
[49 nt withheld, positions 1555-1603]
CCTTTGACGTTGGAGTCCACGTTCTTT
[37 nt withheld, positions 1631-1667]
ACCCTATCTCGGTCTATTCTTTTGATTTATAAGGGATTTTGCCGATTTCGGCCTATTGGTTAAAAAATGA
GCTGATTTAACAAAAATTTAACGCGAATTAATTCTGTGGAATGTGTGTCAGTTAGGGTGTGGAAAGTCCC
CAGGCTCCCCAGCAGGCAGAAGTATGCAAAGCATGCATCTCAATTAGTCAGCAACCAGGTGTGGAAAGTC
CCCAGGCTCCCCAGCAGGCAGAAGTATGCAAAGCATGCATCTCAATTAGTCAGCAACCATAGTCCCGCCC
CTAACTCCGCCCATCCCGCCCCTAACTCCGCCCAGTTCCGCCCATTCTCCGCCCCATGGCTGACTAATTT
TTTTTATTTATGCAGAGGCCGAGGCCGCCTCTGCCTCTGAGCTATTCCAGAAGTAGTGAGGAGGCTTTTT
TGGAGGCCTAGGCTTTTGCAAAAAGCTCCCGGCCGGGAGCTTGTATATCCATTTTCGGATCTGATCAAGA
GACAGGATGAGGATCGTTTCGCATGATTGAACAAGATGGATTGCACGCAGGTTCTCCGGCCGCTTGGGTG
GAGAGGCTATTCGGCTATGACTGGGCACAACAGACAATCGGCTGCTCTGATGCCGCCGTGTTCCGGCTGT
CAGCGCAGGGGCGCCCGGTTCTTTTTGTCAAGACCGACCTGTCCGGTGCCCTGAATGAACTGCAGGACGA
GGCAGCGCGGCTATCGTGGCTGGCCACGACGGGCGTTCCTTGCGCAGCTGTGCTCGACGTTGTCACTGAA
GCGGGAAGGGACTGGCTGCTATTGGGCGAAGTGCCGGGGCAGGATCTCCTGTCATCTCACCTTGCTCCTG
CCGAGAAAGTATCCATCATGGCTGATGCAATGCGGCGGCTGCATACGCTTGATCCGGCTACCTGCCCATT
CGACCACCAAGCGAAACATCGCATCGAGCGAGCACGTACTCGGATGGAAGCCGGTCTTGTCGATCAGGAT
GATCTGGACGAAGAGCATCAGGGGCTCGCGCCAGCCGAACTGTTCGCCAGGCTCAAGGCGCGCATGCCCG
ACGGCGAGGATCTCGTCGTGACCCATGGCGATGCCTGCTTGCCGAATATCATGGTGGAAAATGGCCGCTT
TTCTGGATTCATCGACTGTGGCCGGCTGGGTGTGGCGGACCGCTATCAGGACATAGCGTTGGCTACCCGT
GATATTGCTGAAGAGCTTGGCGGCGAATGGGCTGACCGCTTCCTCGTGCTTTACGGTATCGCCGCTCCCG
ATTCGCAGCGCATCGCCTTCTATCGCCTTCTTGACGAGTTCTTCTGAGCGGGACTCTGGGGTTCGAAATG
ACCGACCAAGCGACGCCCAACCTGCCATCACGAGATTTCGATTCCACCGCCGCCTTCTATGAAAGGTTGG
GCTTCGGAATCGTTTTCCGGGACGCCGGCTGGATGATCCTCCAGCGCGGGGATCTCATGCTGGAGTTCTT
CGCCCACCCCAACTTGTTTATTGCAGCTTATAATGGTTACAAATAAAGCAATAGCATCACAAATTTCACA
AATAAAGCATTTTTTTCACTGCATTCTAGTTGTGGTTTGTCCAAACTCATCAATGTATCTTATCATGTCT
GTATACCGTCGACCTCTAGCTAGAGCTTGGCGTAATCATGGTCATAGCTGTTTCCTGTGTGAAATTGTTA
TCCGCTCACAATTCCACACAACATACGAGCCGGAAGCATAAAGTGTAAAGCCTGGGGTGCCTAATGAGTG
AGCTAACTCACATTAATTGCGTTGCGCTCACTGCCCGCTTTCCAGTCGGGAAACCTGTCGTGCCAGCTGC
ATTAATGAATCGGCCAACGCGCGGGGAGAGGCGGTTTGCGTATTGGGCGCTCTTCCGCTTCCTCGCTCAC
TGACTCGCTGCGCTCGGTCGTTCGGCTGCGGCGAGCGGTATCAGCTCACTCAAAGGCGGTAATACGGTTA
TCCACAGAATCAGGGGATAACGCAGGAAAGAACATGTGAGCAAAAGGCCAGCAAAAGGCCAGGAACCGTA
AAAAGGCCGCGTTGCTGGCGTTTTTCCATAGGCTCCGCCCCCCTGACGAGCATCACAAAAATCGACGCTC
AAGTCAGAGGTGGCGAAACCCGACAGGACTATAAAGATACCAGGCGTTTCCCCCTGGAAGCTCCCTCGTG
CGCTCTCCTGTTCCGACCCTGCCGCTTACCGGATACCTGTCCGCCTTTCTCCCTTCGGGAAGCGTGGCGC
TTTCTCATAGCTCACGCTGTAGGTATCTCAGTTCGGTGTAGGTCGTTCGCTCCAAGCTGGGCTGTGTGCA
CGAACCCCCCGTTCAGCCCGACCGCTGCGCCTTATCCGGTAACTATCGTCTTGAGTCCAACCCGGTAAGA
CACGACTTATCGCCACTGGCAGCAGCCACTGGTAACAGGATTAGCAGAGCGAGGTATGTAGGCGGTGCTA
CAGAGTTCTTGAAGTGGTGGCCTAACTACGGCTACACTAGAAGAACAGTATTTGGTATCTGCGCTCTGCT
GAAGCCAGTTACCTTCGGAAAAAGAGTTGGTAGCTCTTGATCCGGCAAACAAACCACCGCTGGTAGCGGT
TTTTTTGTTTGCAAGCAGCAGATTACGCGCAGAAAAAAAGGATCTCAAGAAGATCCTTTGATCTTTTCTA
CGGGGTCTGACGCTCAGTGGAACGAAAACTCACGTTAAGGGATTTTGGTCATGAGATTATCAAAAAGGAT
CTTCACCTAGATCCTTTTAAATTAAAAATGAAGTTTTAAATCAATCTAAAGTATATATGAGTAAACTTGG
TCTGACAGTTACCAATGCTTAATCAGTGAGGCACCTATCTCAGCGATCTGTCTATTTCGTTCATCCATAG
TTGCCTGACTCCCCGTCGTGTAGATAACTACGATACGGGAGGGCTTACCATCTGGCCCCAGTGCTGCAAT
GATACCGCGAGACCCACGCTCACCGGCTCCAGATTTATCAGCAATAAACCAGCCAGCCGGAAGGGCCGAG
CGCAGAAGTGGTCCTGCAACTTTATCCGCCTCCATCCAGTCTATTAATTGTTGCCGGGAAGCTAGAGTAA
GTAGTTCGCCAGTTAATAGTTTGCGCAACGTTGTTGCCATTGCTACAGGCATCGTGGTGTCACGCTCGTC
GTTTGGTATGGCTTCATTCAGCTCCGGTTCCCAACGATCAAGGCGAGTTACATGATCCCCCATGTTGTGC
AAAAAAGCGGTTAGCTCCTTCGGTCCTCCGATCGTTGTCAGAAGTAAGTTGGCCGCAGTGTTATCACTCA
TGGTTATGGCAGCACTGCATAATTCTCTTACTGTCATGCCATCCGTAAGATGCTTTTCTGTGACTGGTGA
GTACTCAACCAAGTCATTCTGAGAATAGTGTATGCGGCGACCGAGTTGCTCTTGCCCGGCGTCAATACGG
GATAATACCGCGCCACATAGCAGAACTTTAAAAGTGCTCATCATTGGAAAACGTTCTTCGGGGCGAAAAC
TCTCAAGGATCTTACCGCTGTTGAGATCCAGTTCGATGTAACCCACTCGTGCACCCAACTGATCTTCAGC
ATCTTTTACTTTCACCAGCGTTTCTGGGTGAGCAAAAACAGGAAGGCAAAATGCCGCAAAAAAGGGAATA
AGGGCGACACGGAAATGTTGAATACTCATACTCTTCCTTTTTCAATATTATTGAAGCATTTATCAGGGTT
ATTGTCTCATGAGCGGATACATATTTGAATGTATTTAGAAAAATAAACAAATAGGGGTTCCGCGCACATT
TCCCCGAAAAGTGCCACCTGACGTC
