>Addgene plasmid #13110 | pc3XB-ZF11 | addgene partial sequence | sequence record 19494 | CMV-F 5'-CGCAAATGGGCGGTAGGCGTG-3'
CTGCTTACTGGCTTATCGAAATTAATACGACTCACTATAGGGAGACCCAAGCTGGCTAGCGTTTAAACGG
GCCCTCTAGACCCGGGGAGAAGCCGCATATTTGCCACATCCAAGGCTGTGGGAAGGTGTACGGCCGTAGC
GATCACCTGGCACGTCACTTGCGCTGGCATACCGGTGGATCCTCTGCACAGTAGTAAGCTTAAGTTTAAA
CCGCTGATCAGCCTCGACTGTGCCTTCTAGTTGCCAGCCATCTGTTGTTTGCCCCTCCCCCGTGCCTTCC
TTGACCCTGGAAGGTGCCACTCCCACTGTCCTTTCCTAATAAAATGAGGAAATTGCATCGCATTGTCTGA
GTAGGTGTCATTCTATTCTGGGGGGTGGGGTGGGGCAGGACAGCAAGGGGGAGGATTGGGAAGACAATAG
CAGGCATGCTGGGGATGCGGTGGGCTCTATGGCTTCTGAGGCGGAAAGAACCAGCTGGGGCTCTAGGGGG
TATCCCC
[124 nt withheld, positions 498-621]
CGCCGGCTTTCCCCGTCAAGCTCT
